Addgene plasmid #47024: pUC gRNA Shuttle
Purpose: Encodes a template from which gRNAs can be made via InFusion cloning. The Medicago truncatula U6.6 promoter drives the gRNA. For use in plants.
Depositing lab: Wayne Parrott. Depositing organization: University of Georgia. Publication: Targeted genome modifications in soybean with CRISPR/Cas9. Jacobs TB, LaFayette PR, Schmitz RJ, Parrott WA. BMC Biotechnol. 2015 Mar 12;15:16. doi: 10.1186/s12896-015-0131-2. PubMed 25879861.
Backbone
  Vector backbone: pUC19
  Backbone size w/o insert (bp): 2691
  Total vector size (bp): 3142
  Modifications to backbone: The original pUC19 MCS modified to include I-PpoI recognition site. Some restriction sites removed.
  Vector type: Plant Expression, CRISPR ; Cas9
Growth in bacteria
  Bacterial resistance: Ampicillin, 100 μg/mL
  Growth temperature: 37°C
  Growth strain: DH10B
  Copy number: High Copy
Gene/Insert
  Gene/Insert name: gRNA Shuttle
  Species: Synthetic; Medicago truncatula
  Insert size (bp): 465
  Mutation: G to T cloning mutation at position 323
  Promoter: Medicago truncatula U6.6
  Cloning method: Restriction Enzyme; 5′ cloning site I-PpoI (not destroyed); 3′ cloning site I-PpoI (not destroyed)
  Sequencing primers: 5′ AGCGGATAACAATTTCACACAGGA; 3′ GTAAAACGACGGCCAGT
Resource information
  A portion of this plasmid was derived from a plasmid made by: The insert was originally synthesized by IDT via gBlocks.
Terms and licenses: Academic/Nonprofit Terms; Industry Terms: Not Available to Industry
How to cite: pUC gRNA Shuttle was a gift from Wayne Parrott (Addgene plasmid # 47024 ; http://n2t.net/addgene:47024 ; RRID:Addgene_47024)
