[The description below was written by a language model from this plasmid's Addgene catalogue record and pLannotate feature annotations shown in this document.]
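Description:
pUC gRNA Shuttle is a small (about 3.1 kb) pUC19-derived cloning plasmid that serves as a template for building guide RNA expression cassettes for CRISPR/Cas9 genome editing in plants. It is maintained in E. coli at high copy through the ColE1/pUC-type origin and selected with ampicillin via the bla (β-lactamase) gene and its native promoter. The remaining backbone annotations are ordinary pUC19 remnants: the CAP binding site, lac promoter and operator, and fragments of lacI, lacZα, bom and rop. They play no part in the plant payload. The original pUC19 multiple cloning site was altered to carry an I-PpoI homing endonuclease recognition site, and some restriction sites were removed.

The insert is a synthetic cassette of roughly 465 bp, flanked by intact I-PpoI sites. In it, the Medicago truncatula U6.6 promoter, a small nuclear RNA promoter of the type used to produce short, uncapped transcripts, is placed upstream of the Streptococcus pyogenes Cas9 gRNA scaffold. The feature table annotates only the scaffold. The U6.6 promoter is not called automatically, but presumably occupies the unannotated stretch between the lac operator and the scaffold. The record notes a G-to-T cloning mutation at position 323 of the insert, without stating any functional consequence.

The plasmid carries no Cas9 gene and no plant selectable marker, so it is an intermediate rather than a transformation vector. Target-specific spacers are introduced by In-Fusion cloning using this template, and the retained I-PpoI sites suggest that the finished promoter–gRNA unit can be excised and moved into a Cas9-containing plant vector, though the record does not spell this out. The associated work applied the system to targeted genome modification in soybean.
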