Features (pLannotate 1.2.2; 11 found; start..end, strand, type, name):
     96..200     +  promoter       AmpR promoter: bla
    201..1061    +  CDS            AmpR: β-lactamase; bla; confers resistance to ampicillin, carbenicillin, and related antibiotics
   1232..1820    +  rep_origin     ori: high-copy-number ColE1/pMB1/pBR322/pUC origin of replication
   2003..2095    +  CDS            lacI (fragment): lac repressor; lacI; The lac repressor binds to the lac operator to inhibit transcription in E. coli. This inhibition can be relieved by adding lactose or isopropyl-β-D-thiogalactopyranoside (IPTG).
   2108..2129    +  protein_bind   CAP binding site: CAP binding activates transcription in the presence of cAMP. E. coli catabolite activator protein
   2144..2174    +  promoter       lac promoter: promoter for the E. coli lac operon
   2182..2198    +  protein_bind   lac operator: The lac repressor binds to the lac operator to inhibit transcription in E. coli. This inhibition can be relieved by adding lactose or isopropyl-β-D-thiogalactopyranoside (IPTG). lac repressor encoded by lacI
   2640..2715    +  misc_RNA       gRNA scaffold: guide RNA scaffold for the Streptococcus pyogenes CRISPR/Cas9 system
   2744..2901    +  CDS            lacZα (fragment): LacZα fragment of β-galactosidase; lacZ fragment
   2907..3006    -  misc_feature   bom (fragment): basis of mobility region from pBR322
   3108..1       -  CDS            rop (fragment) (across the origin): Rop protein, which maintains plasmids at low copy number; rop
>Addgene plasmid #47024 | pUC gRNA Shuttle | depositor full sequence | sequence record 67042 | pUC gRNA Shuttle sequence 3142 bps
GACGAAAGGGCCTCGTGATACGCCTATTTTTATAGGTTAATGTCATGATAATAATGGTTTCTTAGACGTC
AGGTGGCACTTTTCGGGGAAATGTGCGCGGAACCCCTATTTGTTTATTTTTCTAAATACATTCAAATATG
TATCCGCTCATGAGACAATAACCCTGATAAATGCTTCAATAATATTGAAAAAGGAAGAGTATGAGTATTC
AACATTTCCGTGTCGCCCTTATTCCCTTTTTTGCGGCATTTTGCCTTCCTGTTTTTGCTCACCCAGAAAC
GCTGGTGAAAGTAAAAGATGCTGAAGATCAGTTGGGTGCACGAGTGGGTTACATCGAACTGGATCTCAAC
AGCGGTAAGATCCTTGAGAGTTTTCGCCCCGAAGAACGTTTTCCAATGATGAGCACTTTTAAAGTTCTGC
TATGTGGCGCGGTATTATCCCGTATTGACGCCGGGCAAGAGCAACTCGGTCGCCGCATACACTATTCTCA
GAATGACTTGGTTGAGTACTCACCAGTCACAGAAAAGCATCTTACGGATGGCATGACAGTAAGAGAATTA
TGCAGTGCTGCCATAACCATGAGTGATAACACTGCGGCCAACTTACTTCTGACAACGATCGGAGGACCGA
AGGAGCTAACCGCTTTTTTGCACAACATGGGGGATCATGTAACTCGCCTTGATCGTTGGGAACCGGAGCT
GAATGAAGCCATACCAAACGACGAGCGTGACACCACGATGCCTGTAGCAATGGCAACAACGTTGCGCAAA
CTATTAACTGGCGAACTACTTACTCTAGCTTCCCGGCAACAATTAATAGACTGGATGGAGGCGGATAAAG
TTGCAGGACCACTTCTGCGCTCGGCCCTTCCGGCTGGCTGGTTTATTGCTGATAAATCTGGAGCCGGTGA
GCGTGGGTCTCGCGGTATCATTGCAGCACTGGGGCCAGATGGTAAGCCCTCCCGTATCGTAGTTATCTAC
ACGACGGGGAGTCAGGCAACTATGGATGAACGAAATAGACAGATCGCTGAGATAGGTGCCTCACTGATTA
AGCATTGGTAACTGTCAGACCAAGTTTACTCATATATACTTTAGATTGATTTAAAACTTCATTTTTAATT
TAAAAGGATCTAGGTGAAGATCCTTTTTGATAATCTCATGACCAAAATCCCTTAACGTGAGTTTTCGTTC
CACTGAGCGTCAGACCCCGTAGAAAAGATCAAAGGATCTTCTTGAGATCCTTTTTTTCTGCGCGTAATCT
GCTGCTTGCAAACAAAAAAACCACCGCTACCAGCGGTGGTTTGTTTGCCGGATCAAGAGCTACCAACTCT
TTTTCCGAAGGTAACTGGCTTCAGCAGAGCGCAGATACCAAATACTGTCCTTCTAGTGTAGCCGTAGTTA
GGCCACCACTTCAAGAACTCTGTAGCACCGCCTACATACCTCGCTCTGCTAATCCTGTTACCAGTGGCTG
CTGCCAGTGGCGATAAGTCGTGTCTTACCGGGTTGGACTCAAGACGATAGTTACCGGATAAGGCGCAGCG
GTCGGGCTGAACGGGGGGTTCGTGCACACAGCCCAGCTTGGAGCGAACGACCTACACCGAACTGAGATAC
CTACAGCGTGAGCATTGAGAAAGCGCCACGCTTCCCGAAGGGAGAAAGGCGGACAGGTATCCGGTAAGCG
GCAGGGTCGGAACAGGAGAGCGCACGAGGGAGCTTCCAGGGGGAAACGCCTGGTATCTTTATAGTCCTGT
CGGGTTTCGCCACCTCTGACTTGAGCGTCGATTTTTGTGATGCTCGTCAGGGGGGCGGAGCCTATGGAAA
AACGCCAGCAACGCGGCCTTTTTACGGTTCCTGGCCTTTTGCTGGCCTTTTGCTCACATGTTCTTTCCTG
CGTTATCCCCTGATTCTGTGGATAACCGTATTACCGCCTTTGAGTGAGCTGATACCGCTCGCCGCAGCCG
AACGACCGAGCGCAGCGAGTCAGTGAGCGAGGAAGCGGAAGAGCGCCCAATACGCAAACCGCCTCTCCCC
GCGCGTTGGCCGATTCATTAATGCAGCTGGCACGACAGGTTTCCCGACTGGAAAGCGGGCAGTGAGCGCA
ACGCAATTAATGTGAGTTAGCTCACTCATTAGGCACCCCAGGCTTTACACTTTATGCTTCCGGCTCGTAT
GTTGTGTGGAATTGTGAGCGGATAACAATTTCACACAGGAAACAGCTATGACCATGATTACGCCAAGCTT
ATTACCCTGTTATCCCTAGATATCGATTTTGGCTACCTTAAGGTAGCATGCCTATCTTATATGATCAATG
AGGCATTTAATTGGGTGCATATGATGGTGAAAAAAGGTGCAGCTCCTGGCTTGGGAATGATGACTCATGT
GGAATTTGGTCTTAAATTTATCACATCCTTTTGGGATGTGATGATTGTATCACTTGTTCATTTTGCAAAG
ACAAGGTGCACTGCTACAAACTTTGGTTTAATCTGAAATAAAACAAAACTCACTGAGAGGAAGATGCATC
CCAGTAGGTGAAAGTCGAGAAGGATTTGCATGTTACTATTACACTTGCTTTTTAGTCCCACATCGTCTGA
AACATAAAATATTTCAGCGTTTAAATACTTCAAGCGAACCAGTAGGCTTGTTTTAGAGCTAGAAATAGCA
AGTTAAAATAAGGCTAGTCCGTTATCAACTTGAAAAAGTGGCACCGAGTCGGTGCTTTTTTTGCTACCTT
AAGAGAGTCATGAATTCACTGGCCGTCGTTTTACAACGTCGTGACTGGGAAAACCCTGGCGTTACCCAAC
TTAATCGCCTTGCAGCACATCCCCCTTTCGCCAGCTGGCGTAATAGCGAAGAGGCCCGCACCGATCGCCC
TTCCCAACAGTTGCGCAGCCTGAATGGCGAATGGCGCCTGATGCGGTATTTTCTCCTTACGCATCTGTGC
GGTATTTCACACCGCATATGGTGCACTCTCAGTACAATCTGCTCTGATGCCGCATAGTTAAGCCAGCCCC
GACACCCGCCAACACCCGCTGACGCGCCCTGACGGGCTTGTCTGCTCCCGGCATCCGCTTACAGACAAGC
TGTGACCGTCTCCGGGAGCTGCATGTGTCAGAGGTTTTCACCGTCATCACCGAAACGCGCGA
