>Addgene plasmid #47024 | pUC gRNA Shuttle | addgene partial sequence | sequence record 69964 | M13-pUC-Rev
CTTATTACCCTGTTATCCCTAGATATCGATTTTGGCTACCTTAAGGTAGCATGCCTATCTTATATGATCA
ATGAGGCATTTAATTGGGTGCATATGATGGTGAAAAAAGGTGCAGCTCCTGGCTTGGGAATGATGACTCA
TGTGGAATTTGGTCTTAAATTTATCACATCCTTTTGGGATGTGATGATTGTATCACTTGTTCATTTTGCA
AAGACAAGGTGCACTGCTACAAACTTTGGTTTAATCTGAAATAAAACAAAACTCACTGAGAGGAAGATGC
ATCCCAGTAGGTGAAAGTCGAGAAGGATTTGCATGTTACTATTACACTTGCTTTTTAGTCCCACATCGTC
TGAAACATAAAATATTTCAGCGTTTAAATACTTCAAGCGAACCAGTAGGCTTGTTTTAGAGCTAGAAATA
GCAAGTTAAAATAAGGCTAGTCCGTTATCAACTTGAAAAAGTGGCACCGAGTCGGTGCTTTTTTTGCTAC
CTTAAGAGAGTCATGAATTCACTGGCCGTCGTTTTACAACGTCGTGACTGGGAAAACCCTGGCGTTACCC
AACTTAATCGCCTTGCAGCACATCCCCCTTTCGCCAGCTGGCGTAATAGCGAAGAGGCCCGCACCGATCG
CCCTTCCCAACAGTTGCGCAGCCTGAATGGCGAATGGCGCCTGATGCGGTATTTTCTCCTTACGCATCTG
TGCGGTATTTCACACCGCATATGGTGCACTCTCAGTACAATCTGCTCTGATGCCGCATAGTTAAGCCAGC
CCCGACACCCGCCAACACCCGCTGACGCGCCCTGACGGGCTTGTCTGCTCCCGGCATCCGCTTACAGACA
AGCTGTGACCG
